Addgene plasmid #24293: pCI-neo-Myc-hAtg14
Depositing lab: Noboru Mizushima. Depositing organization: Institute of Science Tokyo. Publication: Beclin 1 forms two distinct phosphatidylinositol 3-kinase complexes with mammalian Atg14 and UVRAG. Itakura E, Kishi C, Inoue K, Mizushima N. Mol Biol Cell. 2008 Dec . 19(12):5360-72. 10.1091/mbc.e08-01-0080 PubMed 18843052.
Backbone
  Vector backbone: pCI-neo Myc
  Backbone manufacturer: Promega(original) + Myc
  Backbone size w/o insert (bp): 5472
  Vector type: Mammalian Expression
  Selectable markers: Neomycin (select with G418)
Growth in bacteria
  Bacterial resistance: Ampicillin, 100 μg/mL
  Growth temperature: 37°C
  Growth strain: DH5alpha
  Copy number: High Copy
Gene/Insert
  Gene/Insert name: autophagy related genes 14 (alt name: Atg14)
  Species: H. sapiens (human)
  Insert size (bp): 1400
  GenBank ID: AK131251
  Entrez Gene: ATG14 (a.k.a. ATG14L, BARKOR, KIAA0831)
  Tag / fusion protein: 3xMyc (N terminal on backbone)
  Cloning method: Restriction Enzyme; 5′ cloning site EcoRI (not destroyed); 3′ cloning site EcoRI (not destroyed)
  Sequencing primers: 5′ T7; 3′ T3
Resource information
  A portion of this plasmid was derived from a plasmid made by: FLJ16178,obtained from the Department of Biotechnology, National Institute of Technology and Evaluation, Tokyo, Japan
Terms and licenses: Academic/Nonprofit Terms; Industry Terms: Not Available to Industry
How to cite: pCI-neo-Myc-hAtg14 was a gift from Noboru Mizushima (Addgene plasmid # 24293 ; http://n2t.net/addgene:24293 ; RRID:Addgene_24293)
