[The description below was written by a language model from this plasmid's Addgene catalogue record.]
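Description:
pCI-neo-Myc-hAtg14 is a mammalian expression plasmid built on a modified version of the commercial pCI-neo backbone (about 5.5 kb without insert) to which a triple Myc epitope tag has been added. It is maintained in E. coli as a high-copy plasmid under ampicillin selection. It also carries a neomycin resistance marker, so transfected mammalian cells can be selected with G418, for example to derive stable lines. The record does not list the promoter or other regulatory elements. The standard pCI-neo vector drives its insert from the CMV immediate-early enhancer/promoter with a downstream chimeric intron and an SV40 late polyadenylation signal. This derivative presumably retains that arrangement, but no feature table is available to confirm it.

The insert is human ATG14 (also known as ATG14L, BARKOR or KIAA0831), roughly 1.4 kb, derived from a human full-length cDNA clone. It was cloned by restriction digestion into an EcoRI site that is preserved at both ends, which means the fragment can be released with a single enzyme. The backbone-encoded 3xMyc tag sits at the N terminus of the protein, allowing detection and immunoprecipitation with anti-Myc antibodies. T7 and T3 primer sites flank the cloning region for sequence verification.

Atg14 is an autophagy-related protein. The associated publication describes it as a component of one of two distinct Beclin 1-containing phosphatidylinositol 3-kinase complexes, the other containing UVRAG. The plasmid is therefore suited to expressing tagged human Atg14 in cultured mammalian cells for studies of protein interactions, localisation and function in autophagy.
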