>Addgene plasmid #24293 | pCI-neo-Myc-hAtg14 | addgene partial sequence | sequence record 30753 | 24293 with CMV-F
CTCGTTTAGTGAACCGTCAGATCACTAGAAGCTTTATTGCGGTAGTTTATCACAGTTAAATTGCTAACGC
AGTCAGTGCTTCTGACACAACAGTCTCGAACTTAAGCTGCAGTGACTCTCTTAAGGTAGCCTTGCAGAAG
TTGGTCGTGAGGCACTGGGCAGGTAAGTATCAAGGTTACAAGACAGGTTTAAGGAGACCAATAGAAACTG
GGCTTGTCGAGACAGAGAAGACTCTTGCGTTTCTGATAGGCACCTATTGGTCTTACTGACATCCACTTTG
CCTTTCTCTCCACAGGTGTCCACTCCCAGTTCAATTACAGCTCTTAAGGCTAGAGTACTTAATACGACTC
ACTATAGGCTAGCCTCGAGAGAATGGGTGAACAAAAGTTGATTTCTGAAGAAGATTTGAACGGTGAACAA
AAGCTAATCTCCGAGGAAGACTTGAACGGTGAACAAAAATTAATCTCAGAAGAAGACTTGAACGCTCGAG
AATTGGGGAATTCCATGGCGTCTCCCAGTGGGAAGGGAGCCCGGGCGCTGGAGGCTCCTGGCTGCGGGCC
CCGGCCGCTCGCCCGGGACCTGGTGGACTCCGTGGACGATGCGGAGGGGCTGTACGTGGCTGTGGAGCGC
TGCCCGCTGTGCAACACTACCCGCCGGCGGCTGACCTGCGCCAAATGCGTTCAGAGCGGCGATTTCGTCT
ACTTCGACGGCCGCGACCGGGAGAGGTTTATCGACAAGAAGGAAAGGTTAAGCCGACTTAAGAGCAAGCA
AGAAGAATTTCAGAAAGAAGTGTTAAAAGCTATGGAAGGAAAATGGATAACAGATCAGTTGAGATGGAAA
ATAATGTCCTGCAAGATGAGGATTGAACAGTTAAAACAAACAATATGTAAAGGAAATGA
